>Addgene plasmid #200720 | TS246_pNKI-2-13_HALO-DPN7 | addgene full sequence | sequence record 393705 | Addgene NGS Result
G
[124 nt withheld, positions 2-125]
C
[91 nt withheld, positions 127-217]
A
[49 nt withheld, positions 219-267]
CCTTTGACGTTGGAGTCCACGTTCTT
[37 nt withheld, positions 294-330]
ACCCTATCTCGGTCTATTCTTTTGATTTATAAGGGATTTTGCCGATTTCGGCCTATTGGTTAAAAAATGA
GCTGATTTAACAAAAATTTAACGCGAATTTTAACAAAATATTAACGCTTACAATTTAGGTGGCACTTTTC
GGGGAAATGTGCGCGGAACCCCTATTTGTTTATTTTTCTAAATACATTCAAATATGTATCCGCTCATGAG
ACAATAACCCTGATAAATGCTTCAATAATATTGAAAAAGGAAGAGTATGAGTATTCAACATTTCCGTGTC
GCCCTTATTCCCTTTTTTGCGGCATTTTGCCTTCCTGTTTTTGCTCACCCAGAAACGCTGGTGAAAGTAA
AAGATGCTGAAGATCAGTTGGGTGCACGAGTGGGTTACATCGAACTGGATCTCAACAGCGGTAAGATCCT
TGAGAGTTTTCGCCCCGAAGAACGTTTTCCAATGATGAGCACTTTTAAAGTTCTGCTATGTGGCGCGGTA
TTATCCCGTATTGACGCCGGGCAAGAGCAACTCGGTCGCCGCATACACTATTCTCAGAATGACTTGGTTG
AGTACTCACCAGTCACAGAAAAGCATCTTACGGATGGCATGACAGTAAGAGAATTATGCAGTGCTGCCAT
AACCATGAGTGATAACACTGCGGCCAACTTACTTCTGACAACGATCGGAGGACCGAAGGAGCTAACCGCT
TTTTTGCACAACATGGGGGATCATGTAACTCGCCTTGATCGTTGGGAACCGGAGCTGAATGAAGCCATAC
CAAACGACGAGCGTGACACCACGATGCCTGTAGCAATGGCAACAACGTTGCGCAAACTATTAACTGGCGA
ACTACTTACTCTAGCTTCCCGGCAACAATTAATAGACTGGATGGAGGCGGATAAAGTTGCAGGACCACTT
CTGCGCTCGGCCCTTCCGGCTGGCTGGTTTATTGCTGATAAATCTGGAGCCGGTGAGCGTGGGTCTCGCG
GTATCATTGCAGCACTGGGGCCAGATGGTAAGCCCTCCCGTATCGTAGTTATCTACACGACGGGGAGTCA
GGCAACTATGGATGAACGAAATAGACAGATCGCTGAGATAGGTGCCTCACTGATTAAGCATTGGTAACTG
TCAGACCAAGTTTACTCATATATACTTTAGATTGATTTAAAACTTCATTTTTAATTTAAAAGGATCTAGG
TGAAGATCCTTTTTGATAATCTCATGACCAAAATCCCTTAACGTGAGTTTTCGTTCCACTGAGCGTCAGA
CCCCGTAGAAAAGATCAAAGGATCTTCTTGAGATCCTTTTTTTCTGCGCGTAATCTGCTGCTTGCAAACA
AAAAAACCACCGCTACCAGCGGTGGTTTGTTTGCCGGATCAAGAGCTACCAACTCTTTTTCCGAAGGTAA
CTGGCTTCAGCAGAGCGCAGATACCAAATACTGTTCTTCTAGTGTAGCCGTAGTTAGGCCACCACTTCAA
GAACTCTGTAGCACCGCCTACATACCTCGCTCTGCTAATCCTGTTACCAGTGGCTGCTGCCAGTGGCGAT
AAGTCGTGTCTTACCGGGTTGGACTCAAGACGATAGTTACCGGATAAGGCGCAGCGGTCGGGCTGAACGG
GGGGTTCGTGCACACAGCCCAGCTTGGAGCGAACGACCTACACCGAACTGAGATACCTACAGCGTGAGCT
ATGAGAAAGCGCCACGCTTCCCGAAGGGAGAAAGGCGGACAGGTATCCGGTAAGCGGCAGGGTCGGAACA
GGAGAGCGCACGAGGGAGCTTCCAGGGGGAAACGCCTGGTATCTTTATAGTCCTGTCGGGTTTCGCCACC
TCTGACTTGAGCGTCGATTTTTGTGATGCTCGTCAGGGGGGCGGAGCCTATGGAAAAACGCCAGCAACGC
GGCCTTTTTACGGTTCCTGGCCTTTTGCTGGCCTTTTGCTCACATGTTCTTTCCTGCGTTATCCCCTGAT
TCTGTGGATAACCGTATTACCGCCTTTGAGTGAGCTGATACCGCTCGCCGCAGCCGAACGACCGAGCGCA
GCGAGTCAGTGAGCGAGGAAGCGGAAGAGCGCCTGATGCGGTATTTTCTCCTTACGCATCTGTGCGGTAT
TTCACACCGCATAGACCAGCCGCGTAACCTGGCAAAATCGGTTACGGTTGAGTAATAAATGGATGCCCTG
CGTAAGCGGGTGTGGGCGGACAATAAAGTCTTAAACTGAACAAAATAGATCTAAACTATGACAATAAAGT
CTTAAACTAGACAGAATAGTTGTAAACTGAAATCAGTCCAGTTATGCTGTGAAAAAGCATACTGGACTTT
TGTTATGGCTAAAGCAAACTCTTCATTTTCTGAAGTGCAAATTGCCCGTCGTATTAAAGAGGGGCGTGGC
CAAGGGCATGGTAAAGACTATATTCGCGGCGTTGTGACAATTTACCGAACAACTCCGCGGCCGGGAAGCC
GATCTCGGCTTGAACGAATTGTTAGGTGGCGGTACTTGGGTCGATATCAAAGTGCATCACTTCTTCCCGT
ATGCCCAACTTTGTATAGAGAGCCACTGCGGGATCGTCACCGTAATCTGCTTGCACGTAGATCACATAAG
CACCAAGCGCGTTGGCCTCATGCTTGAGGAGATTGATGAGCGCGGTGGCAATGCCCTGCCTCCGGTGCTC
GCCGGAGACTGCGAGATCATAGATATAGATCTCACTACGCGGCTGCTCAAACTTGGGCAGAACGTAAGCC
GCGAGAGCGCCAACAACCGCTTCTTGGTCGAAGGCAGCAAGCGCGATGAATGTCTTACTACGGAGCAAGT
TCCCGAGGTAATCGGAGTCCGGCTGATGTTGGGAGTAGGTGGCTACGTCTCCGAACTCACGACCGAAAAG
ATCAAGAGCAGCCCGCATGGATTTGACTTGGTCAGGGCCGAGCCTACATGTGCGAATGATGCCCATACTT
GAGCCACCTAACTTTGTTTTAGGGCGACTGCCCTGCTGCGTAACATCGTTGCTGCTCCATAACATCAAAC
ATCGACCCACGGCGTAACGCGCTTGCTGCTTGGATGCCCGAGGCATAGACTGTACAAAAAAACAGTCATA
ACAAGCCATGAAAACCGCCACTGCGCCGTTACCACCGCTGCGTTCGGTCAAGGTTCTGGACCAGTTGCGT
GAGCGCATACGCTACTTGCATTACAGTTTACGAACCGAACAGGCTTATGTCAACTGGGTTCGTGCCTTCA
TCCGTTTCCACGGTGTGCGTCACCCGGCAACCTTGGGCAGCAGCGAAGTCGAGGCATTTCTGTCCTGGCT
GGCGAACGAGCGCAAGGTTTCGGTCTCCACGCATCGTCAGGCATTGGCGGCCTTGCTGTTCTTCTACGGC
AAGGTGCTGTGCACGGATCTGCCCTGGCTTCAGGAGATCGGAAGACCTCGGCCGTCGCGGCGCTTGCCGG
TGGTGCTGACCCCGGATGAAGTGGTTCGCATCCTCGGTTTTCTGGAAGGCGAGCATCGTTTGTTCGCCCA
GGACTCTAGCTATAGTTCTAGTGGTTGGCTACGTATACTCCGGAATATTAATAGATCATGGAGATAATTA
AAATGATAACCATCTCGCAAATAAATAAGTATTTTACTGTTTTCGTAACAGTTTTGTAATAAAAAAACCT
ATAAATATTCCGGATTATTCATACCGTCCCACCATCGGGCGCGGATCTCGGTCCGAAACCATGGCACATC
ACCACCACCATCACTCCGCGGCTCTTGAGGTGCTCTTTCAGGGACCCGGTATGGCAGAAATCGGTACTGG
CTTTCCATTCGACCCCCATTATGTGGAAGTCCTGGGCGAGCGCATGCACTACGTCGATGTTGGTCCGCGC
GATGGCACCCCTGTGCTGTTCCTGCACGGTAACCCGACCTCCTCCTACGTGTGGCGCAACATCATCCCGC
ATGTTGCACCGACCCATCGCTGCATTGCTCCAGACCTGATCGGTATGGGCAAATCCGACAAACCAGACCT
GGGTTATTTCTTCGACGACCACGTCCGCTTCATGGATGCCTTCATCGAAGCCCTGGGTCTGGAAGAGGTC
GTCCTGGTCATTCACGACTGGGGCTCCGCTCTGGGTTTCCACTGGGCCAAGCGCAATCCAGAGCGCGTCA
AAGGTATTGCATTTATGGAGTTCATCCGCCCTATCCCGACCTGGGACGAATGGCCAGAATTTGCCCGCGA
GACCTTCCAGGCCTTCCGCACCACCGACGTCGGCCGCAAGCTGATCATCGATCAGAACGTTTTTATCGAG
GGTACGCTGCCGATGGGTGTCGTCCGCCCGCTGACTGAAGTCGAGATGGACCATTACCGCGAGCCGTTCC
TGAATCCTGTTGACCGCGAGCCACTGTGGCGCTTCCCAAACGAGCTGCCAATCGCCGGTGAGCCAGCGAA
CATCGTCGCGCTGGTCGAAGAATACATGGACTGGCTGCACCAGTCCCCTGTCCCGAAGCTGCTGTTCTGG
GGCACCCCAGGCGTTCTGATCCCACCGGCCGAAGCCGCTCGCCTGGCCAAAAGCCTGCCTAACTGCAAGG
CTGTGGACATCGGCCCGGGTCTGAATCTGCTGCAAGAAGACAACCCGGACCTGATCGGCAGCGAGATCGC
GCGCTGGCTGTCGACGCTCGAGATTTCCGGCTCCGGACTCAGATCTCGAGCTCAAGCTTCGAATTCTCCT
TCTAAAGGAAGGATATTTCTTGTGCAAGATGGACAAGTTAGAGATCCAGAAAAAGTTACAAAAGAATTTA
AGCAAGGTTTATTTTTAAGGAAGAGCTCTCTGTCATCAAGAGGTTGGACAATAGAAATTCTAAATTGTAT
AGATAAGATAGAGGGTTCAGAATTTACCCTTGAAGATATGTATCGTTTTGAAAGTGACCTAAAAAATATC
TTTGTTAAGAACAATCATATCAAAGAAAAGATTAGGCAACAGCTTCAAATATTAAGAGACAAAGAAATAA
TAGAATTTAAAGGTAGAGGAAAGTATCGGAAATTATTCGAATAACCGGGCTTCTCCTCGAGAAGCTTGTC
GAGAAGTACTAGAGGATCATAATCAGCCATACCACATTTGTAGAGGTTTTACTTGCTTTAAAAAACCTCC
CACACCTCCCCCTGAACCTGAAACATAAAATGAATGCAATTGTTGTTGTTAACTTGTTTATTGCAGCTTA
TAATGGTTACAAATAAAGCAATAGCATCACAAATTTCACAAATAAAGCATTTTTTTCACTGCATTCTAGT
TGTGGTTTGTCCAAACTCATCAATGTATCTTATCATGTCTGGATCTGATCACTGATATCGCCTAGGAGAT
CCGAACCAGATAAGTGAAATCTAGTTCCAAACTATTTTGTCATTTTTAATTTTCGTATTAGCTTACGACG
CTACACCCAGTTCCCATCTATTTTGTCACTCTTCCCTAAATAATCCTTAAAAACTCCATTTCCACCCCTC
CCAGTTCCCAACTATTTTGTCCGCCCACAGCGGGGCATTTTTCTTCCTGTTATGTTTTTAATCAAACATC
CTGCCAACTCCATGTGACAAACCGTCATCTTCGGCTACTTTTTCTCTGTCACAGAATGAAAATTTTTCTG
TCATCTCTTCGTTATTAATGTTTGTAATTGACTGAATATCAACGCTTATTTGCAGCCTGAATGGCGAATG
G
Features (pLannotate 1.2.2; 16 found; start..end, strand, type, name):
      2..456     +  rep_origin     f1 ori (sequence partly withheld): f1 bacteriophage origin of replication; arrow indicates direction of (+) strand synthesis
    482..586     +  promoter       AmpR promoter: bla
    587..1447    +  CDS            AmpR: β-lactamase; bla; confers resistance to ampicillin, carbenicillin, and related antibiotics
   1618..2206    +  rep_origin     ori: high-copy-number ColE1/pMB1/pBR322/pUC origin of replication
   2392..2443    -  misc_feature   bom (fragment): basis of mobility region from pBR322
   2511..2735    -  mobile_element Tn7R: mini-Tn7 element (right end of the Tn7 transposon) Tn7
   2802..3335    -  CDS            GmR: gentamycin acetyltransferase; aacC1; confers resistance to gentamycin
   3505..3533    -  promoter       Pc promoter: intI1 (promoter lies within the coding sequence); class 1 integron promoter
   3511..3858    -  CDS            YPR2_ECOLX (fragment): Protein predicted: Swiss-Prot protein existence level 4. From Escherichia coli.
   3885..3976    +  promoter       polyhedrin promoter: polh from Autographa californica; promoter for the baculovirus polyhedrin gene
   4091..4981    +  CDS            HaloTag®: modified bacterial dehalogenase that forms covalent bonds with chloroalkane derivatives
   5009..5335    +  CDS            dpnC (fragment): T2D1_STRPN - Experimental evidence at protein level: Swiss-Prot protein existence level 1. Recognizes the double-stranded and methylated sequence G(Me)ATC and cleaves after A-2. From Streptococcus pneumoniae serotype 4 (strain ATCC BAA-334 / TIGR4).
   5385..5468    +  CDS            large T antigen (fragment): large T antigen from SV40 (simian virus 40)
   5491..5625    +  polyA_signal   SV40 poly(A) signal: SV40 polyadenylation signal
   5654..5819    -  mobile_element Tn7L: mini-Tn7 element (left end of the Tn7 transposon) Tn7
   5982..5998    +  CDS            lacZα (fragment): LacZα fragment of β-galactosidase; lacZ fragment
