[The description below was written by a language model from this plasmid's Addgene catalogue record and pLannotate feature annotations shown in this document.]
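Description:
TS246_pNKI-2-13_HALO-DPN7 is a roughly 6 kb expression plasmid on a pNKI backbone. It was deposited for producing the "Methyl Tracer" (m6A-Tracer) HaloTag protein in bacteria. It is propagated in E. coli through a high-copy ColE1/pUC-type origin and selected with ampicillin via the bla gene. An f1 phage origin and a fragment of the pBR322 bom region are also present.

The payload is a codon-optimised fusion of HaloTag, a modified dehalogenase that bonds covalently to chloroalkane ligands, to a fragment annotated as dpnC, the DpnI restriction enzyme of Streptococcus pneumoniae that recognises adenine-methylated GATC. The catalogue lists an N-terminal 6xHis tag for purification, though the feature table does not annotate it. Together these parts give a purifiable probe that should bind Gm6ATC sites and can be labelled with Halo ligands. This fits the associated pA-DamID work, in which Dam-deposited methylation marking protein–DNA contacts is visualised by microscopy.

The annotated architecture resembles a baculovirus transfer vector more than a purely bacterial one. The fusion lies downstream of the polyhedrin promoter and upstream of an SV40 poly(A) signal. The whole cassette, together with a gentamicin resistance gene driven by the Pc integron promoter, sits between the Tn7R and Tn7L mini-Tn7 ends, which are used for transposition into a bacmid. No bacterial promoter such as T7 is annotated upstream of the insert, so the record does not show which element drives the stated bacterial expression. An unannotated stretch between the polyhedrin promoter and HaloTag could hold such elements and the His tag, but this cannot be confirmed from the fields given.
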