Addgene plasmid #200720: TS246_pNKI-2-13_HALO-DPN7
Purpose: producing Methyl Tracer HALO protein in bacteria
Depositing lab: Bas van Steensel. Depositing organization: Netherlands Cancer Institute. Publication: Genome-Wide Mapping and Microscopy Visualization of Protein-DNA Interactions by pA-DamID. van Schaik T, Manzo SG, van Steensel B. Methods Mol Biol. 2022;2458:215-229. doi: 10.1007/978-1-0716-2140-0_12. PubMed 35103970.
Backbone
  Vector backbone: pNKI
  Vector type: Bacterial Expression
Growth in bacteria
  Bacterial resistance: Ampicillin, 100 μg/mL
  Growth temperature: 37°C
  Growth strain: DH5alpha
  Copy number: Unknown
Gene/Insert
  Gene/Insert name: HALO-DPN7 (alt name: M6A tracer)
  Species: bacteria
  Mutation: codon optimized
  Tag / fusion protein: 6xHis (N terminal on insert)
Terms and licenses: Academic/Nonprofit Terms; Industry Terms: Not Available to Industry
How to cite: TS246_pNKI-2-13_HALO-DPN7 was a gift from Bas van Steensel (Addgene plasmid # 200720 ; http://n2t.net/addgene:200720 ; RRID:Addgene_200720)
